>Addgene plasmid #71136 | pJK280 | depositor full sequence | sequence record 131035 | pJK280 sequence 4176 bps
ATCCGGATATAGTTCCTCCTTTCAGCAAAAAACCCCTCAAGACCCGTTTAGAGGCCCCAAGGGGTTATGC
TAGTTATTGCTCAGCGGTGGCAGCAGCCAACTCAGCTTCCTTTCGGGCTTTGTTAGCAGCCGGATCTCAG
TGGTGGTGGTGGTGGTGCTCGAGTGCGGCCGCAAGCTTGTCGACGGAGCTCGAATTCTCATTTATCTTCG
GTAATGGGAGAGTTGGGGACAGAGGCCGTCTGCAATGCGCGCCATGTTTCAAGGCGTGCGGCAAGGGCCG
GGTTATACAGTGCAAGAATGGAGGCGGCCAGCAAGGCGGCATTTTTGGCGCCGGATGCCCCAATAGCCAA
AGTGCCCACAGGCACGCCGCCGGGCATCTGCACAATGGAAAGCAGGCTGTCCATGCCTTTAAGAGCGCGA
GATTCTACTGGAACACCCAGCACGGGCAGGCGTGTCCATGCCGCACACATACCCGGCAGAAATGCAGCTC
CACCGGCCCCAGCAATAATCACATTCAGGCCGCGTTCGGCTGCCGTACGCGCATAATCCGCCAACCGGTC
TGGCGTACGATGTGCTGAAACAATGAGGGTTTCATGCGGAATTTCCAGCTCTGTCAGCAATGCGTCTGCA
TGGCGCATGGTTTCCCAGTCTGACTGGCTGCCCATGATAATGCCCACAACGGGGGCAGAGGCTGCTTTAT
CTTCTAAAGCACTGGAAGCAGAGGGCAGGGGGGCGGTTTCGCTCATCATATGTATATCTCCTTCTTAAAG
TTAAACAAAATTATTTCTAGAGGGAAACCGTTGTGGTCTCCCTATAGTGAGTCGTATTAATTTCGCGGGA
TCGAGATCTCGGGCAGCGTTGGGTCCTGGCCACGGGTGCGCATGATCGTGCTCCTGTCGTTGAGGACCCG
GCTAGGCTGGCGGGGTTGCCTTACTGGTTAGCAGAATGAATCACCGATACGCGAGCGAACGTGAAGCGAC
TGCTGCTGCAAAACGTCTGCGACCTGAGCAACAACATGAATGGTCTTCGGTTTCCGTGTTTCGTAAAGTC
TGGAAACGCGGAAGTCAGCGCCCTGCACCATTATGTTCCGGATCTGCATCGCAGGATGCTGCTGGCTACC
CTGTGGAACACCTACATCTGTATTAACGAAGCGCTGGCATTGACCCTGAGTGATTTTTCTCTGGTCCCGC
CGCATCCATACCGCCAGTTGTTTACCCTCACAACGTTCCAGTAACCGGGCATGTTCATCATCAGTAACCC
GTATCGTGAGCATCCTCTCTCGTTTCATCGGTATCATTACCCCCATGAACAGAAATCCCCCTTACACGGA
GGCATCAGTGACCAAACAGGAAAAAACCGCCCTTAACATGGCCCGCTTTATCAGAAGCCAGACATTAACG
CTTCTGGAGAAACTCAACGAGCTGGACGCGGATGAACAGGCAGACATCTGTGAATCGCTTCACGACCACG
CTGATGAGCTTTACCGCAGCTGCCTCGCGCGTTTCGGTGATGACGGTGAAAACCTCTGACACATGCAGCT
CCCGGAGACGGTCACAGCTTGTCTGTAAGCGGATGCCGGGAGCAGACAAGCCCGTCAGGGCGCGTCAGCG
GGTGTTGGCGGGTGTCGGGGCGCAGCCATGACCCAGTCACGTAGCGATAGCGGAGTGTATACTGGCTTAA
CTATGCGGCATCAGAGCAGATTGTACTGAGAGTGCACCATATATGCGGTGTGAAATACCGCACAGATGCG
TAAGGAGAAAATACCGCATCAGGCGCTCTTCCGCTTCCTCGCTCACTGACTCGCTGCGCTCGGTCGTTCG
GCTGCGGCGAGCGGTATCAGCTCACTCAAAGGCGGTAATACGGTTATCCACAGAATCAGGGGATAACGCA
GGAAAGAACATGTGAGCAAAAGGCCAGCAAAAGGCCAGGAACCGTAAAAAGGCCGCGTTGCTGGCGTTTT
TCCATAGGCTCCGCCCCCCTGACGAGCATCACAAAAATCGACGCTCAAGTCAGAGGTGGCGAAACCCGAC
AGGACTATAAAGATACCAGGCGTTTCCCCCTGGAAGCTCCCTCGTGCGCTCTCCTGTTCCGACCCTGCCG
CTTACCGGATACCTGTCCGCCTTTCTCCCTTCGGGAAGCGTGGCGCTTTCTCATAGCTCACGCTGTAGGT
ATCTCAGTTCGGTGTAGGTCGTTCGCTCCAAGCTGGGCTGTGTGCACGAACCCCCCGTTCAGCCCGACCG
CTGCGCCTTATCCGGTAACTATCGTCTTGAGTCCAACCCGGTAAGACACGACTTATCGCCACTGGCAGCA
GCCACTGGTAACAGGATTAGCAGAGCGAGGTATGTAGGCGGTGCTACAGAGTTCTTGAAGTGGTGGCCTA
ACTACGGCTACACTAGAAGGACAGTATTTGGTATCTGCGCTCTGCTGAAGCCAGTTACCTTCGGAAAAAG
AGTTGGTAGCTCTTGATCCGGCAAACAAACCACCGCTGGTAGCGGTGGTTTTTTTGTTTGCAAGCAGCAG
ATTACGCGCAGAAAAAAAGGATCTCAAGAAGATCCTTTGATCTTTTCTACGGGGTCTGACGCTCAGTGGA
ACGAAAACTCACGTTAAGGGATTTTGGTCATGAGATTATCAAAAAGGATCTTCACCTAGATCCTTTTAAA
TTAAAAATGAAGTTTTAAATCAATCTAAAGTATATATGAGTAAACTTGGTCTGACAGTTACCAATGCTTA
ATCAGTGAGGCACCTATCTCAGCGATCTGTCTATTTCGTTCATCCATAGTTGCCTGACTCCCCGTCGTGT
AGATAACTACGATACGGGAGGGCTTACCATCTGGCCCCAGTGCTGCAATGATACCGCGAGACCCACGCTC
ACCGGCTCCAGATTTATCAGCAATAAACCAGCCAGCCGGAAGGGCCGAGCGCAGAAGTGGTCCTGCAACT
TTATCCGCCTCCATCCAGTCTATTAATTGTTGCCGGGAAGCTAGAGTAAGTAGTTCGCCAGTTAATAGTT
TGCGCAACGTTGTTGCCATTGCTGCAGGCATCGTGGTGTCACGCTCGTCGTTTGGTATGGCTTCATTCAG
CTCCGGTTCCCAACGATCAAGGCGAGTTACATGATCCCCCATGTTGTGCAAAAAAGCGGTTAGCTCCTTC
GGTCCTCCGATCGTTGTCAGAAGTAAGTTGGCCGCAGTGTTATCACTCATGGTTATGGCAGCACTGCATA
ATTCTCTTACTGTCATGCCATCCGTAAGATGCTTTTCTGTGACTGGTGAGTACTCAACCAAGTCATTCTG
AGAATAGTGTATGCGGCGACCGAGTTGCTCTTGCCCGGCGTCAATACGGGATAATACCGCGCCACATAGC
AGAACTTTAAAAGTGCTCATCATTGGAAAACGTTCTTCGGGGCGAAAACTCTCAAGGATCTTACCGCTGT
TGAGATCCAGTTCGATGTAACCCACTCGTGCACCCAACTGATCTTCAGCATCTTTTACTTTCACCAGCGT
TTCTGGGTGAGCAAAAACAGGAAGGCAAAATGCCGCAAAAAAGGGAATAAGGGCGACACGGAAATGTTGA
ATACTCATACTCTTCCTTTTTCAATATTATTGAAGCATTTATCAGGGTTATTGTCTCATGAGCGGATACA
TATTTGAATGTATTTAGAAAAATAAACAAATAGGGGTTCCGCGCACATTTCCCCGAAAAGTGCCACCTGA
AATTGTAAACGTTAATATTTTGTTAAAATTCGCGTTAAATTTTTGTTAAATCAGCTCATTTTTTAACCAA
TAGGCCGAAATCGGCAAAATCCCTTATAAATCAAAAGAATAGACCGAGATAGGGT
[37 nt withheld, positions 3836-3872]
AAAGAACGTGGACTCCAACGTCAAAGG
[49 nt withheld, positions 3900-3948]
T
[91 nt withheld, positions 3950-4040]
G
[124 nt withheld, positions 4042-4165]
CCCATTCGCCA
Features (pLannotate 1.2.2; 13 found; start..end, strand, type, name):
     26..73      -  terminator     T7 terminator: transcription terminator for bacteriophage T7 RNA polymerase
     81..130     -  CDS            SET1 (fragment): solubility-enhancement tag derived from T7 phage gene 10B
    140..157     -  CDS            9xHis (fragment): 9xHis affinity tag
    216..677     -  CDS            purE (fragment): PURE_ECOLI - Experimental evidence at protein level: Swiss-Prot protein existence level 1. Catalyzes the conversion of N5-carboxyaminoimidazole ribonucleotide (N5-CAIR) to 4-carboxy-5-aminoimidazole ribonucleotide (CAIR). From Escherichia coli (strain K12).
    757..779     -  RBS            RBS: efficient ribosome binding site from bacteriophage T7 gene 10 (Olins and Rangwala, 1989)
    811..829     -  promoter       T7 promoter: promoter for bacteriophage T7 RNA polymerase
    941..1321    -  CDS            YPB1_ECOLX: Protein predicted: Swiss-Prot protein existence level 4. From Escherichia coli.
   1338..1529    +  CDS            rop: Rop protein, which maintains plasmids at low copy number; rop
   1631..1773    +  misc_feature   bom: basis of mobility region from pBR322
   1959..2547    -  rep_origin     ori: high-copy-number ColE1/pMB1/pBR322/pUC origin of replication
   2718..3578    -  CDS            AmpR: β-lactamase; bla; confers resistance to ampicillin, carbenicillin, and related antibiotics
   3579..3683    -  promoter       AmpR promoter: bla
   3710..4165    -  rep_origin     f1 ori (sequence partly withheld): f1 bacteriophage origin of replication; arrow indicates direction of (+) strand synthesis
