[The description below was written by a language model from this plasmid's Addgene catalogue record and pLannotate feature annotations shown in this document.]
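Description:
pJK280 is a bacterial expression plasmid built on the pET23a backbone for producing the H89F mutant of PurE (N5-carboxyaminoimidazole ribonucleotide mutase) from the acidophilic bacterium Acetobacter aceti 1023 in E. coli. The 4,176 bp plasmid replicates from a ColE1/pMB1-type origin and is selected with ampicillin through the β-lactamase gene and its native promoter. The catalogue lists it as high copy, although the annotation also finds a rop gene and the pBR322 bom region, elements usually associated with copy-number control and mobilisation. An f1 origin is present as well, which allows single-stranded DNA production with helper phage.

The purE coding sequence was inserted between the NdeI and EcoRI sites, both of which were retained, and sits downstream of the T7 promoter and the strong ribosome binding site from phage T7 gene 10, with the T7 terminator at the far end of the cassette. Expression therefore depends on a host strain that supplies T7 RNA polymerase. The automated annotation labels the insert by homology to E. coli PurE, but the record identifies it as the A. aceti gene, carrying a histidine-89 to phenylalanine substitution and an additional N-terminal methionine. A His-tag coding fragment from the vector lies downstream of the insert; the record lists no tag, so whether it is fused to the protein or cut off by a stop codon cannot be determined from the fields given. PurE converts N5-CAIR to CAIR in purine biosynthesis, and the associated publication concerns biochemical and structural studies of the enzyme, so this mutant was presumably made to examine the contribution of residue 89, although the record does not spell that out.
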