Addgene plasmid #71136: pJK280
Purpose: Expression of Acetobacter aceti 1023 PurE (H89F mutant) in E. coli
Depositing lab: T. J. Kappock. Depositing organization: Washington University in Saint Louis. Publication: Biochemical and structural studies of N5-carboxyaminoimidazole ribonucleotide mutase from the acidophilic bacterium Acetobacter aceti. Constantine CZ, Starks CM, Mill CP, Ransome AE, Karpowicz SJ, Francois JA, Goodman RA, Kappock TJ. Biochemistry. 2006 Jul 11;45(27):8193-208. 10.1021/bi060465n PubMed 16819818.
Backbone
  Vector backbone: pET23a
  Backbone size w/o insert (bp): 3666
  Total vector size (bp): 4176
  Vector type: Bacterial Expression
Growth in bacteria
  Bacterial resistance: Ampicillin, 100 μg/mL
  Growth temperature: 37°C
  Growth strain: DH5alpha
  Copy number: High Copy
Gene/Insert
  Gene/Insert name: N5-carboxyaminoimidazole ribonucleotide mutase (alt names: purE; AZ09_02690)
  Species: Acetobacter aceti 1023
  Mutation: changes histidine-89 to phenylalanine; additional N-terminal methionine
  GenBank ID: AAZ04483.1 KDE21029.1
  Promoter: T7
  Cloning method: Restriction Enzyme; 5′ cloning site NdeI (not destroyed); 3′ cloning site EcoRI (not destroyed)
  Sequencing primers: 5′ T7 promoter; 3′ T7 terminator
Terms and licenses: Academic/Nonprofit Terms; Industry Terms: Not Available to Industry
How to cite: pJK280 was a gift from T. J. Kappock (Addgene plasmid # 71136 ; http://n2t.net/addgene:71136 ; RRID:Addgene_71136)
