>Addgene plasmid #71136 | pJK280 | addgene partial sequence | sequence record 133725 | T7 5'-TAATACGACTCACTATAGGG-3'
TAATTTTGTTTAACTTTAAGAAGGAGATATACATATGATGAGCGAAACCGCCCCCCTGCCCTCTGCTTCC
AGTGCTTTAGAAGATAAAGCAGCCTCTGCCCCCGTTGTGGGCATTATCATGGGCAGCCAGTCAGACTGGG
AAACCATGCGCCATGCAGACGCATTGCTGACAGAGCTGGAAATTCCGCATGAAACCCTCATTGTTTCAGC
ACATCGTACGCCAGACCGGTTGGCGGATTATGCGCGTACGGCAGCCGAACGCGGCCTGAATGTGATTATT
GCTGGGGCCGGTGGAGCTGCATTTCTGCCGGGTATGTGTGCGGCATGGACACGCCTGCCCGTGCTGGGTG
TTCCAGTAGAATCTCGCGCTCTTAAAGGCATGGACAGCCTGCTTTCCATTGTGCAGATGCCCGGCGGCGT
GCCTGTGGGCACTTTGGCTATTGGGGCATCCGGCGCCAAAAATGCCGCCTTGCTGGCCGCCTCCATTCTT
GCACTGTATAACCCGGCCCTTGCCGCACGCCTTGAAACATGGCGCGCATTGCAGACGGCCTCTGTCCCCA
ACTCTCCCATTACCGAAGATAAATGAGAATTCGAGCTCCGTCGACAAGCTTGCGGCCGCACTCGAGCACC
ACCACCACCACCACTGAGATCCGGCTGCTAACAAAGCCCGAAAGGAAGCTGAGTTGGCTGCTGCCACCGC
TGAGCAATAACTAGCATAACCCCTTGGGGCCTCTAAACGGGTCTTGAGGGGTTTTTTGCTGAAAGGAGGA
ACTATATCCGGATTGGCGAATGGG
[124 nt withheld, positions 795-918]
C
[91 nt withheld, positions 920-1010]
AGGGTGATGGTTCACGTA
