>Addgene plasmid #71136 | pJK280 | addgene partial sequence | sequence record 133726 | T7term 5'-GCTAGTTATTGCTCAGCGG-3'
CTTTCGGGCTTTGTTAGCAGCCGGATCTCAGTGGTGGTGGTGGTGGTGCTCGAGTGCGGCCGCAAGCTTG
TCGACGGAGCTCGAATTCTCATTTATCTTCGGTAATGGGAGAGTTGGGGACAGAGGCCGTCTGCAATGCG
CGCCATGTTTCAAGGCGTGCGGCAAGGGCCGGGTTATACAGTGCAAGAATGGAGGCGGCCAGCAAGGCGG
CATTTTTGGCGCCGGATGCCCCAATAGCCAAAGTGCCCACAGGCACGCCGCCGGGCATCTGCACAATGGA
AAGCAGGCTGTCCATGCCTTTAAGAGCGCGAGATTCTACTGGAACACCCAGCACGGGCAGGCGTGTCCAT
GCCGCACACATACCCGGCAGAAATGCAGCTCCACCGGCCCCAGCAATAATCACATTCAGGCCGCGTTCGG
CTGCCGTACGCGCATAATCCGCCAACCGGTCTGGCGTACGATGTGCTGAAACAATGAGGGTTTCATGCGG
AATTTCCAGCTCTGTCAGCAATGCGTCTGCATGGCGCATGGTTTCCCAGTCTGACTGGCTGCCCATGATA
ATGCCCACAACGGGGGCAGAGGCTGCTTTATCTTCTAAAGCACTGGAAGCAGAGGGCAGGGGGGCGGTTT
CGCTCATCATATGTATATCTCCTTCTTAAAGTTAAACAAAATTATTTCTAGAGGGAAACCGTTGTGGTCT
CCCTATAGTGAGTCGTATTAATTTCGCGGGATCGAGATCTCGGGCAGCGTTGGGTCCTGGCCACGGGTGC
GCATGATCGTGCTCCTGTCGTTGAGGACCCGGCTAGGCTGGCGGGGTTGCCTTACTGGTTAGCAGAATGA
ATCACCGATACGCGAGCGAACGTGAAGCGACTGCTGCTGCAAAACGTCTGCGACCTGAGCAACAACATGA
ATGGTCTTCGGTTTCCGTGTTTCGTAAAGTCTG
